Addgene plasmid #142880: TFORF1875
Purpose: Lentiviral vector for overexpressing transcription factor ORFs with unique 24-bp barcodes. Barcodes facilitate identification of transcription factors in pooled screens.
Depositing lab: Feng Zhang. Depositing organization: Broad Institute. Publication: A transcription factor atlas of directed differentiation. Joung J, Ma S, Tay T, Geiger-Schuller KR, Kirchgatterer PC, Verdine VK, Guo B, Arias-Garcia MA, Allen WE, Singh A, Kuksenko O, Abudayyeh OO, Gootenberg JS, Fu Z, Macrae RK, Buenrostro JD, Regev A, Zhang F. Cell. 2023 Jan 5;186(1):209-229.e26. doi: 10.1016/j.cell.2022.11.026. PubMed 36608654.
Backbone
  Vector backbone: pLX_TRC317
  Backbone manufacturer: Broad Institute Genetic Perturbation Platform
  Backbone size w/o insert (bp): 8264
  Vector type: Mammalian Expression, Lentiviral
  Selectable markers: Puromycin
Growth in bacteria
  Bacterial resistance: Ampicillin, 100 μg/mL
  Growth temperature: 37°C
  Growth strain: NEB Stable
  Copy number: High Copy
Gene/Insert
  Gene/Insert name: CCNT1
  Species: H. sapiens (human)
  Insert size (bp): 656
  Entrez Gene: CCNT1 (a.k.a. CCNT, CYCT1, HIVE1)
  Promoter: EF1a
  Cloning method: Unknown
  Sequencing primers: 5′ GGGTGGAGACTGAAGTTAGGCCAG; 3′ CACATAGCGTAAAAGGAGCAACATAG
Terms and licenses: Academic/Nonprofit Terms; Industry Terms: Not Available to Industry
Depositor comments: NM_001277842,ENST00000618666,ENST00000417344 . The transcription factor ORF portion of this plasmid was synthesized by Genewiz. Please test multiple small colonies in case of plasmid recombination. To make this collection available in a timely manner, a portion of this collection was not fully sequenced by Addgene. If an Addgene verified full plasmid sequence is not available, please contact us prior to placing an order to request the full sequence.
How to cite: TFORF1875 was a gift from Feng Zhang (Addgene plasmid # 142880 ; http://n2t.net/addgene:142880 ; RRID:Addgene_142880)
