[The description below was written by a language model from this plasmid's Addgene catalogue record and pLannotate feature annotations shown in this document.]
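Description:
TFORF1875 is a third-generation-style, self-inactivating lentiviral expression plasmid built on the pLX_TRC317 backbone, carrying a human CCNT1 (cyclin T1) open reading frame for overexpression in mammalian cells. It is maintained in E. coli through a high-copy ColE1/pUC-type origin with ampicillin resistance (AmpR under its own bla promoter). It also retains an f1 origin and remnants of a lac/lacZα cloning region flanked by T7 and T3 promoters. Because the repeated LTR sequences can recombine, the depositor notes that the plasmid is grown in a recombination-reducing strain and that several colonies should be checked.

The viral genome is transcribed from an RSV promoter fused to a truncated HIV-1 5' LTR. This is followed by the Ψ packaging signal with a gag fragment, the RRE for Rev-dependent nuclear export, and a cPPT/CTS element. It ends in a WPRE that enhances transcript expression and a ΔU3 3' LTR that inactivates the LTR promoter after integration, with an SV40 polyadenylation signal downstream. Within this unit, an SV40 early promoter drives puromycin N-acetyltransferase for selection of transduced cells, and a separate EF-1α promoter drives the CCNT1 insert. The insert is listed as 656 bp and corresponds to a short annotated isoform, so the feature table matches only a fragment of the full-length CCNT1 protein.

The catalogue entry states that each construct in this collection carries a unique 24-bp barcode, although the barcode is not annotated in the feature table. The barcode lets the ORF be identified by sequencing in pooled transcription factor overexpression screens, such as directed differentiation studies.
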