Features (pLannotate 1.2.2; 31 found; start..end, strand, type, name):
      5..231     +  promoter       RSV promoter: Rous sarcoma virus enhancer/promoter
    232..412     +  LTR            5' LTR (truncated): truncated 5' long terminal repeat (LTR) from HIV-1
    459..584     +  misc_feature   HIV-1 Ψ: packaging signal of human immunodeficiency virus type 1
    568..931     +  CDS            HIV-1 gag (fragment): gag protein from human immunodeficiency virus 1; gag
   1077..1310    +  misc_feature   RRE: The Rev response element (RRE) of HIV-1 allows for Rev-dependent mRNA export from the nucleus to the cytoplasm.
   1687..1713    +  CDS            Rev (fragment): human immunodeficiency virus 1 (HIV-1) Rev protein; rev; enhances nuclear export of unspliced and incompletely spliced viral mRNAs
   1720..1743    +  promoter       SV40 promoter (fragment): SV40 early promoter
   1744..1815    +  promoter       SV40 promoter (fragment): SV40 enhancer and early promoter
   1839..1974    +  rep_origin     SV40 ori: SV40 origin of replication
   2020..2616    +  CDS            PuroR (fragment): puromycin N-acetyltransferase; pac from Streptomyces; confers resistance to puromycin
   2665..2782    +  misc_feature   cPPT/CTS: central polypurine tract and central termination sequence of HIV-1
   2847..2913    +  CDS            small t antigen (fragment): SV40 (simian virus 40) small t antigen
   2920..4098    +  promoter       EF-1α promoter: strong constitutive promoter for human elongation factor EF-1α
   4115..4654    +  CDS            CCNT1 (fragment): CCNT1_HUMAN - Experimental evidence at protein level: Swiss-Prot protein existence level 1. (Microbial infection) In case of HIV or SIV infections, binds to the transactivation domain of the viral nuclear transcriptional activator, Tat, thereby increasing Tat's affinity for the transactivating response RNA element (TAR RNA). Serves as an essential cofactor for Tat, by promoting RNA Pol II activation, allowing transcription of viral genes. From Homo sapiens (Human).
   4682..4735    +  promoter       U6 promoter (fragment): RNA polymerase III promoter for human U6 snRNA
   4777..5365    +  misc_feature   WPRE: woodchuck hepatitis virus posttranscriptional regulatory element
   5416..5435    +  misc_feature   cPPT/CTS (fragment): central polypurine tract and central termination sequence of HIV-1
   5437..5670    +  LTR            3' LTR (ΔU3): self-inactivating 3' long terminal repeat (LTR) from HIV-1
   5748..5869    +  polyA_signal   SV40 poly(A) signal: SV40 polyadenylation signal
   5909..6044    +  rep_origin     SV40 ori: SV40 origin of replication
   6065..6083    -  promoter       T7 promoter: promoter for bacteriophage T7 RNA polymerase
   6091..6246    +  CDS            lacZα (fragment): LacZα fragment of β-galactosidase; lacZ fragment
   6251..6679    +  rep_origin     f1 ori (sequence partly withheld): f1 bacteriophage origin of replication; arrow indicates direction of (+) strand synthesis
   6732..6836    +  promoter       AmpR promoter: bla
   6837..7697    +  CDS            AmpR: β-lactamase; bla; confers resistance to ampicillin, carbenicillin, and related antibiotics
   7868..8456    +  rep_origin     ori: high-copy-number ColE1/pMB1/pBR322/pUC origin of replication
   8639..8731    +  CDS            lacI (fragment): lac repressor; lacI; The lac repressor binds to the lac operator to inhibit transcription in E. coli. This inhibition can be relieved by adding lactose or isopropyl-β-D-thiogalactopyranoside (IPTG).
   8744..8765    +  protein_bind   CAP binding site: CAP binding activates transcription in the presence of cAMP. E. coli catabolite activator protein
   8780..8810    +  promoter       lac promoter: promoter for the E. coli lac operon
   8818..8834    +  protein_bind   lac operator: The lac repressor binds to the lac operator to inhibit transcription in E. coli. This inhibition can be relieved by adding lactose or isopropyl-β-D-thiogalactopyranoside (IPTG). lac repressor encoded by lacI
   8879..8897    +  promoter       T3 promoter: promoter for bacteriophage T3 RNA polymerase
>Addgene plasmid #142880 | TFORF1875 | addgene full sequence | sequence record 396064 | Addgene NGS Result
TTAATGTAGTCTTATGCAATACTCTTGTAGTCTTGCAACATGGTAACGATGAGTTAGCAACATGCCTTAC
AAGGAGAGAAAAAGCACCGTGCATGCCGATTGGTGGAAGTAAGGTGGTACGATCGTGCCTTATTAGGAAG
GCAACAGACGGGTCTGACATGGATTGGACGAACCACTGAATTGCCGCATTGCAGAGATATTGTATTTAAG
TGCCTAGCTCGATACATAAACGGGTCTCTCTGGTTAGACCAGATCTGAGCCTGGGAGCTCTCTGGCTAAC
TAGGGAACCCACTGCTTAAGCCTCAATAAAGCTTGCCTTGAGTGCTTCAAGTAGTGTGTGCCCGTCTGTT
GTGTGACTCTGGTAACTAGAGATCCCTCAGACCCTTTTAGTCAGTGTGGAAAATCTCTAGCAGTGGCGCC
CGAACAGGGACTTGAAAGCGAAAGGGAAACCAGAGGAGCTCTCTCGACGCAGGACTCGGCTTGCTGAAGC
GCGCACGGCAAGAGGCGAGGGGCGGCGACTGGTGAGTACGCCAAAAATTTTGACTAGCGGAGGCTAGAAG
GAGAGAGATGGGTGCGAGAGCGTCAGTATTAAGCGGGGGAGAATTAGATCGCGATGGGAAAAAATTCGGT
TAAGGCCAGGGGGAAAGAAAAAATATAAATTAAAACATATAGTATGGGCAAGCAGGGAGCTAGAACGATT
CGCAGTTAATCCTGGCCTGTTAGAAACATCAGAAGGCTGTAGACAAATACTGGGACAGCTACAACCATCC
CTTCAGACAGGATCAGAAGAACTTAGATCATTATATAATACAGTAGCAACCCTCTATTGTGTGCATCAAA
GGATAGAGATAAAAGACACCAAGGAAGCTTTAGACAAGATAGAGGAAGAGCAAAACAAAAGTAAGACCAC
CGCACAGCAAGCGGCCGCTGATCTTCAGACCTGGAGGAGGAGATATGAGGGACAATTGGAGAAGTGAATT
ATATAAATATAAAGTAGTAAAAATTGAACCATTAGGAGTAGCACCCACCAAGGCAAAGAGAAGAGTGGTG
CAGAGAGAAAAAAGAGCAGTGGGAATAGGAGCTTTGTTCCTTGGGTTCTTGGGAGCAGCAGGAAGCACTA
TGGGCGCAGCGTCAATGACGCTGACGGTACAGGCCAGACAATTATTGTCTGGTATAGTGCAGCAGCAGAA
CAATTTGCTGAGGGCTATTGAGGCGCAACAGCATCTGTTGCAACTCACAGTCTGGGGCATCAAGCAGCTC
CAGGCAAGAATCCTGGCTGTGGAAAGATACCTAAAGGATCAACAGCTCCTGGGGATTTGGGGTTGCTCTG
GAAAACTCATTTGCACCACTGCTGTGCCTTGGAATGCTAGTTGGAGTAATAAATCTCTGGAACAGATTTG
GAATCACACGACCTGGATGGAGTGGGACAGAGAAATTAACAATTACACAAGCTTAATACACTCCTTAATT
GAAGAATCGCAAAACCAGCAAGAAAAGAATGAACAAGAATTATTGGAATTAGATAAATGGGCAAGTTTGT
GGAATTGGTTTAACATAACAAATTGGCTGTGGTATATAAAATTATTCATAATGATAGTAGGAGGCTTGGT
AGGTTTAAGAATAGTTTTTGCTGTACTTTCTATAGTGAATAGAGTTAGGCAGGGATATTCACCATTATCG
TTTCAGACCCACCTCCCAACCCCGAGGGGACCCATGCATTGCATCTCAATTAGTCAGCAACCAGGTGTGG
AAAGTCCCCAGGCTCCCCAGCAGGCAGAAGTATGCAAAGCATGCGTCTCAATTAGTCAGCAACCATAGTC
CCGCCCCTAACTCCGCCCATCCCGCCCCTAACTCCGCCCAGTTCCGCCCATTCTCCGCCCCATGGCTGAC
TAATTTTTTTTATTTATGCAGAGGCCGAGGCCGCCTCGGCCTCTGAGCTATTCCAGAAGTAGTGAGGAGG
CTTTTTTGGAGGCCTAGGCTTTTGCAAAAAGCTTTCTAGAGGTACCACCGGAGCTTACCATGACCGAGTA
CAAGCCCACGGTGCGCCTCGCCACCCGCGACGACGTCCCCAGGGCCGTACGCACCCTCGCCGCCGCGTTC
GCCGACTACCCCGCCACGCGCCACACCGTCGATCCGGACCGCCACATCGAGCGGGTCACCGAGCTGCAAG
AACTCTTCCTCACGCGCGTCGGGCTCGACATCGGCAAGGTGTGGGTCGCGGACGACGGCGCCGCCGTGGC
GGTCTGGACCACGCCGGAGAGCGTCGAAGCGGGGGCGGTGTTCGCCGAGATCGGCCCGCGCATGGCCGAG
TTGAGCGGTTCCCGGCTGGCCGCGCAGCAACAGATGGAAGGCCTCCTGGCGCCGCACCGGCCCAAGGAGC
CCGCGTGGTTCCTGGCCACCGTCGGCGTCTCGCCCGACCACCAGGGCAAGGGTCTGGGCAGCGCCGTCGT
GCTCCCCGGAGTGGAGGCGGCCGAGCGCGCCGGGGTGCCCGCCTTCCTGGAGACCTCCGCGCCCCGCAAC
CTCCCCTTCTACGAGCGGCTCGGCTTCACCGTCACCGCCGACGTCGAGGTGCCCGAAGGACCGCGCACCT
GGTGCATGACCCGCAAGCCCGGTGCCAGTTAACGAATTCTAGATCTTGAGACAAATGGCAGTATTCATCC
ACAATTTTAAAAGAAAAGGGGGGATTGGGGGGTACAGTGCAGGGGAAAGAATAGTAGACATAATAGCAAC
AGACATACAAACTAAAGAATTACAAAAACAAATTACAAAAATTCAAAATTTTCGGGTTTATTACAGGGAC
AGCAGAGATCCACTTTGGCGCCGGCTCGAGGCCTGCAGGTGCAAAGATGGATAAAGTTTTAAACAGAGAG
GAATCTTTGCAGCTAATGGACCTTCTAGGTCTTGAAAGGAGTGGGAATTGGCTCCGGTGCCCGTCAGTGG
GCAGAGCGCACATCGCCCACAGTCCCCGAGAAGTTGGGGGGAGGGGTCGGCAATTGAACCGGTGCCTAGA
GAAGGTGGCGCGGGGTAAACTGGGAAAGTGATGTCGTGTACTGGCTCCGCCTTTTTCCCGAGGGTGGGGG
AGAACCGTATATAAGTGCAGTAGTCGCCGTGAACGTTCTTTTTCGCAACGGGTTTGCCGCCAGAACACAG
GTAAGTGCCGTGTGTGGTTCCCGCGGGCCTGGCCTCTTTACGGGTTATGGCCCTTGCGTGCCTTGAATTA
CTTCCACCTGGCTGCAGTACGTGATTCTTGATCCCGAGCTTCGGGTTGGAAGTGGGTGGGAGAGTTCGAG
GCCTTGCGCTTAAGGAGCCCCTTCGCCTCGTGCTTGAGTTGAGGCCTGGCCTGGGCGCTGGGGCCGCCGC
GTGCGAATCTGGTGGCACCTTCGCGCCTGTCTCGCTGCTTTCGATAAGTCTCTAGCCATTTAAAATTTTT
GATGACCTGCTGCGACGCTTTTTTTCTGGCAAGATAGTCTTGTAAATGCGGGCCAAGATCTGCACACTGG
TATTTCGGTTTTTGGGGCCGCGGGCGGCGACGGGGCCCGTGCGTCCCAGCGCACATGTTCGGCGAGGCGG
GGCCTGCGAGCGCGGCCACCGAGAATCGGACGGGGGTAGTCTCAAGCTGGCCGGCCTGCTCTGGTGCCTG
GCCTCGCGCCGCCGTGTATCGCCCCGCCCTGGGCGGCAAGGCTGGCCCGGTCGGCACCAGTTGCGTGAGC
GGAAAGATGGCCGCTTCCCGGCCCTGCTGCAGGGAGCTCAAAATGGAGGACGCGGCGCTCGGGAGAGCGG
GCGGGTGAGTCACCCACACAAAGGAAAAGGGCCTTTCCGTCCTCAGCCGTCGCTTCATGTGACTCCACGG
AGTACCGGGCGCCGTCCAGGCACCTCGATTAGTTCTCGAGCTTTTGGAGTACGTCGTCTTTAGGTTGGGG
GGAGGGGTTTTATGCGATGGAGTTTCCCCACACTGAGTGGGTGGAGACTGAAGTTAGGCCAGCTTGGCAC
TTGATGTAATTCTCCTTGGAATTTGCCCTTTTTGAGTTTGGATCTTGGTTCATTCTCAAGCCTCAGACAG
TGGTTCAAAGTTTTTTTCTTCCATTTCAGGTGTCGTGAGGCTAGCACCGCCACCATGGAGGGAGAGAGGA
AGAACAACAACAAACGGTGGTATTTCACTCGAGAACAGCTGGAAAATAGCCCATCCCGTCGTTTTGGCGT
GGACCCAGATAAAGAACTTTCTTATCGCCAGCAGGCGGCCAATCTGCTTCAGGACATGGGGCAGCGTCTT
AACGTCTCACAATTGACTATCAACACTGCTATAGTATACATGCATCGATTCTACATGATTCAGTCCTTCA
CACAGTTCCCTGGAAATTCTGTGGCTCCAGCAGCCTTGTTTCTAGCAGCTAAAGTGGAGGAGCAGCCCAA
AAAATTGGAACATGTCATCAAGGTAGCACATACTTGTCTCCATCCTCAGGAATCCCTTCCTGATACTAGA
AGTGAGGCTTATTTGCAACAAGTTCAAGATCTGGTCATTTTAGAAAGCATAATTTTGCAGACTTTAGGCT
TTGAACTAACAATTGATCACCCACATACTCATGTAGTAAAGTGCACTCAACTTGTTCGAGCAAGCAAGGA
CTTAGCACAGACTTCTTACTTCATGGCAACCAACAGAACTGACACATAGTAATGAACTAGTCCGTAACTT
GAAAGTATTTCGATTTCTTGGCTTTATATATCTTGTGGAAAGGACGACACAGCTACAAATAGTCGCACCT
AACGCGTTAAGTCGACAATCAACCTCTGGATTACAAAATTTGTGAAAGATTGACTGGTATTCTTAACTAT
GTTGCTCCTTTTACGCTATGTGGATACGCTGCTTTAATGCCTTTGTATCATGCTATTGCTTCCCGTATGG
CTTTCATTTTCTCCTCCTTGTATAAATCCTGGTTGCTGTCTCTTTATGAGGAGTTGTGGCCCGTTGTCAG
GCAACGTGGCGTGGTGTGCACTGTGTTTGCTGACGCAACCCCCACTGGTTGGGGCATTGCCACCACCTGT
CAGCTCCTTTCCGGGACTTTCGCTTTCCCCCTCCCTATTGCCACGGCGGAACTCATCGCCGCCTGCCTTG
CCCGCTGCTGGACAGGGGCTCGGCTGTTGGGCACTGACAATTCCGTGGTGTTGTCGGGGAAATCATCGTC
CTTTCCTTGGCTGCTCGCCTGTGTTGCCACCTGGATTCTGCGCGGGACGTCCTTCTGCTACGTCCCTTCG
GCCCTCAATCCAGCGGACCTTCCTTCCCGCGGCCTGCTGCCGGCTCTGCGGCCTCTTCCGCGTCTTCGCC
TTCGCCCTCAGACGAGTCGGATCTCCCTTTGGGCCGCCTCCCCGCGTCGACTTTAAGACCAATGACTTAC
AAGGCAGCTGTAGATCTTAGCCACTTTTTAAAAGAAAAGGGGGGACTGGAAGGGCTAATTCACTCCCAAC
GAAGACAAGATCTGCTTTTTGCTTGTACTGGGTCTCTCTGGTTAGACCAGATCTGAGCCTGGGAGCTCTC
TGGCTAACTAGGGAACCCACTGCTTAAGCCTCAATAAAGCTTGCCTTGAGTGCTTCAAGTAGTGTGTGCC
CGTCTGTTGTGTGACTCTGGTAACTAGAGATCCCTCAGACCCTTTTAGTCAGTGTGGAAAATCTCTAGCA
GTACGTATAGTAGTTCATGTCATCTTATTATTCAGTATTTATAACTTGCAAAGAAATGAATATCAGAGAG
TGAGAGGAACTTGTTTATTGCAGCTTATAATGGTTACAAATAAAGCAATAGCATCACAAATTTCACAAAT
AAAGCATTTTTTTCACTGCATTCTAGTTGTGGTTTGTCCAAACTCATCAATGTATCTTATCATGTCTGGC
TCTAGCTATCCCGCCCCTAACTCCGCCCATCCCGCCCCTAACTCCGCCCAGTTCCGCCCATTCTCCGCCC
CATGGCTGACTAATTTTTTTTATTTATGCAGAGGCCGAGGCCGCCTCGGCCTCTGAGCTATTCCAGAAGT
AGTGAGGAGGCTTTTTTGGAGGCCTAGGGACGTACCCAATTCGCCCTATAGTGAGTCGTATTACGCGCGC
TCACTGGCCGTCGTTTTACAACGTCGTGACTGGGAAAACCCTGGCGTTACCCAACTTAATCGCCTTGCAG
CACATCCCCCTTTCGCCAGCTGGCGTAATAGCGAAGAGGCCCGCACCGATCGCCCTTCCCAACAGTTGCG
CAGCCTGAATGGCGAATGGG
[124 nt withheld, positions 6251-6374]
C
[91 nt withheld, positions 6376-6466]
A
[49 nt withheld, positions 6468-6516]
CCTTTGACGTTGGAGTCCACGTTCTTT
[37 nt withheld, positions 6544-6580]
ACCCTATCTCGGTCTATTCTTTTGATTTATAAGGGATTTTGCCGATTTCGGCCTATTGGTTAAAAAATGA
GCTGATTTAACAAAAATTTAACGCGAATTTTAACAAAATATTAACGCTTACAATTTAGGTGGCACTTTTC
GGGGAAATGTGCGCGGAACCCCTATTTGTTTATTTTTCTAAATACATTCAAATATGTATCCGCTCATGAG
ACAATAACCCTGATAAATGCTTCAATAATATTGAAAAAGGAAGAGTATGAGTATTCAACATTTCCGTGTC
GCCCTTATTCCCTTTTTTGCGGCATTTTGCCTTCCTGTTTTTGCTCACCCAGAAACGCTGGTGAAAGTAA
AAGATGCTGAAGATCAGTTGGGTGCACGAGTGGGTTACATCGAACTGGATCTCAACAGCGGTAAGATCCT
TGAGAGTTTTCGCCCCGAAGAACGTTTTCCAATGATGAGCACTTTTAAAGTTCTGCTATGTGGCGCGGTA
TTATCCCGTATTGACGCCGGGCAAGAGCAACTCGGTCGCCGCATACACTATTCTCAGAATGACTTGGTTG
AGTACTCACCAGTCACAGAAAAGCATCTTACGGATGGCATGACAGTAAGAGAATTATGCAGTGCTGCCAT
AACCATGAGTGATAACACTGCGGCCAACTTACTTCTGACAACGATCGGAGGACCGAAGGAGCTAACCGCT
TTTTTGCACAACATGGGGGATCATGTAACTCGCCTTGATCGTTGGGAACCGGAGCTGAATGAAGCCATAC
CAAACGACGAGCGTGACACCACGATGCCTGTAGCAATGGCAACAACGTTGCGCAAACTATTAACTGGCGA
ACTACTTACTCTAGCTTCCCGGCAACAATTAATAGACTGGATGGAGGCGGATAAAGTTGCAGGACCACTT
CTGCGCTCGGCCCTTCCGGCTGGCTGGTTTATTGCTGATAAATCTGGAGCCGGTGAGCGTGGGTCTCGCG
GTATCATTGCAGCACTGGGGCCAGATGGTAAGCCCTCCCGTATCGTAGTTATCTACACGACGGGGAGTCA
GGCAACTATGGATGAACGAAATAGACAGATCGCTGAGATAGGTGCCTCACTGATTAAGCATTGGTAACTG
TCAGACCAAGTTTACTCATATATACTTTAGATTGATTTAAAACTTCATTTTTAATTTAAAAGGATCTAGG
TGAAGATCCTTTTTGATAATCTCATGACCAAAATCCCTTAACGTGAGTTTTCGTTCCACTGAGCGTCAGA
CCCCGTAGAAAAGATCAAAGGATCTTCTTGAGATCCTTTTTTTCTGCGCGTAATCTGCTGCTTGCAAACA
AAAAAACCACCGCTACCAGCGGTGGTTTGTTTGCCGGATCAAGAGCTACCAACTCTTTTTCCGAAGGTAA
CTGGCTTCAGCAGAGCGCAGATACCAAATACTGTTCTTCTAGTGTAGCCGTAGTTAGGCCACCACTTCAA
GAACTCTGTAGCACCGCCTACATACCTCGCTCTGCTAATCCTGTTACCAGTGGCTGCTGCCAGTGGCGAT
AAGTCGTGTCTTACCGGGTTGGACTCAAGACGATAGTTACCGGATAAGGCGCAGCGGTCGGGCTGAACGG
GGGGTTCGTGCACACAGCCCAGCTTGGAGCGAACGACCTACACCGAACTGAGATACCTACAGCGTGAGCT
ATGAGAAAGCGCCACGCTTCCCGAAGGGAGAAAGGCGGACAGGTATCCGGTAAGCGGCAGGGTCGGAACA
GGAGAGCGCACGAGGGAGCTTCCAGGGGGAAACGCCTGGTATCTTTATAGTCCTGTCGGGTTTCGCCACC
TCTGACTTGAGCGTCGATTTTTGTGATGCTCGTCAGGGGGGCGGAGCCTATGGAAAAACGCCAGCAACGC
GGCCTTTTTACGGTTCCTGGCCTTTTGCTGGCCTTTTGCTCACATGTTCTTTCCTGCGTTATCCCCTGAT
TCTGTGGATAACCGTATTACCGCCTTTGAGTGAGCTGATACCGCTCGCCGCAGCCGAACGACCGAGCGCA
GCGAGTCAGTGAGCGAGGAAGCGGAAGAGCGCCCAATACGCAAACCGCCTCTCCCCGCGCGTTGGCCGAT
TCATTAATGCAGCTGGCACGACAGGTTTCCCGACTGGAAAGCGGGCAGTGAGCGCAACGCAATTAATGTG
AGTTAGCTCACTCATTAGGCACCCCAGGCTTTACACTTTATGCTTCCGGCTCGTATGTTGTGTGGAATTG
TGAGCGGATAACAATTTCACACAGGAAACAGCTATGACCATGATTACGCCAAGCGCGCAATTAACCCTCA
CTAAAGGGAACAAAAGCTGGAGCTGCAAGC
