>Addgene plasmid #142880 | TFORF1875 | depositor partial sequence | sequence record 280778 | Insert
ACCGCCACCATGGAGGGAGAGAGGAAGAACAACAACAAACGGTGGTATTTCACTCGAGAACAGCTGGAAA
ATAGCCCATCCCGTCGTTTTGGCGTGGACCCAGATAAAGAACTTTCTTATCGCCAGCAGGCGGCCAATCT
GCTTCAGGACATGGGGCAGCGTCTTAACGTCTCACAATTGACTATCAACACTGCTATAGTATACATGCAT
CGATTCTACATGATTCAGTCCTTCACACAGTTCCCTGGAAATTCTGTGGCTCCAGCAGCCTTGTTTCTAG
CAGCTAAAGTGGAGGAGCAGCCCAAAAAATTGGAACATGTCATCAAGGTAGCACATACTTGTCTCCATCC
TCAGGAATCCCTTCCTGATACTAGAAGTGAGGCTTATTTGCAACAAGTTCAAGATCTGGTCATTTTAGAA
AGCATAATTTTGCAGACTTTAGGCTTTGAACTAACAATTGATCACCCACATACTCATGTAGTAAAGTGCA
CTCAACTTGTTCGAGCAAGCAAGGACTTAGCACAGACTTCTTACTTCATGGCAACCAACAGAACTGACAC
ATAGTAATGAACTAGTCCGTAACTTGAAAGTATTTCGATTTCTTGGCTTTATATATCTTGTGGAAAGGAC
GACACAGCTACAAATAGTCGCACCTA
