>Addgene plasmid #142880 | TFORF1875 | depositor partial sequence | sequence record 280779 | Barcode
CACAGCTACAAATAGTCGCACCTA
